>Addgene plasmid #213251 | GHSR-DuET | addgene full sequence | sequence record 430901 | Addgene NGS Result
CCGGAAGGGCCGAGCGCAGAAGTGGTCCTGCAACTTTATCCGCCTCCATCCAGTCTATTAATTGTTGCCG
GGAAGCTAGAGTAAGTAGTTCGCCAGTTAATAGTTTGCGCAACGTTGTTGCCATTGCTACAGGCATCGTG
GTGTCACGCTCGTCGTTTGGTATGGCTTCATTCAGCTCCGGTTCCCAACGATCAAGGCGAGTTACATGAT
CCCCCATGTTGTGCAAAAAAGCGGTTAGCTCCTTCGGTCCTCCGATCGTTGTCAGAAGTAAGTTGGCCGC
AGTGTTATCACTCATGGTTATGGCAGCACTGCATAATTCTCTTACTGTCATGCCATCCGTAAGATGCTTT
TCTGTGACTGGTGAGTACTCAACCAAGTCATTCTGAGAATAGTGTATGCGGCGACCGAGTTGCTCTTGCC
CGGCGTCAATACGGGATAATACCGCGCCACATAGCAGAACTTTAAAAGTGCTCATCATTGGAAAACGTTC
TTCGGGGCGAAAACTCTCAAGGATCTTACCGCTGTTGAGATCCAGTTCGATGTAACCCACTCGTGCACCC
AACTGATCTTCAGCATCTTTTACTTTCACCAGCGTTTCTGGGTGAGCAAAAACAGGAAGGCAAAATGCCG
CAAAAAAGGGAATAAGGGCGACACGGAAATGTTGAATACTCATACTCTTCCTTTTTCAATATTATTGAAG
CATTTATCAGGGTTATTGTCTCATGAGCGGATACATATTTGAATGTATTTAGAAAAATAAACAAATAGGG
GTTCCGCGCACATTTCCCCGAAAAGTGCCACCTGACGTCGACGGATCGGGAGATCTCCCGATCCCCTATG
GTGCACTCTCAGTACAATCTGCTCTGATGCCGCATAGTTAAGCCAGTATCTGCTCCCTGCTTGTGTGTTG
GAGGTCGCTGAGTAGTGCGCGAGCAAAATTTAAGCTACAACAAGGCAAGGCTTGACCGACATTTGCATGA
AGAATCTGCTTAGGGTTAGGCGTTTTGCGCTGCTTCGCGATGTACGGGCCAGATATACGCGTTGACATTG
ATTATTGACTAGTTATTAATAGTAATCAATTACGGGGTCATTAGTTCATAGCCCATATATGGAGTTCCGC
GTTACATAACTTACGGTAAATGGCCCGCCTGGCTGACCGCCCAACGACCCCCGCCCATTGACGTCAATAA
TGACGTATGTTCCCATAGTAACGCCAATAGGGACTTTCCATTGACGTCAATGGGTGGAGTATTTACGGTA
AACTGCCCACTTGGCAGTACATCAAGTGTATCATATGCCAAGTACGCCCCCTATTGACGTCAATGACGGT
AAATGGCCCGCCTGGCATTATGCCCAGTACATGACCTTATGGGACTTTCCTACTTGGCAGTACATCTACG
TATTAGTCATCGCTATTACCATGGTGATGCGGTTTTGGCAGTACATCAATGGGCGTGGATAGCGGTTTGA
CTCACGGGGATTTCCAAGTCTCCACCCCATTGACGTCAATGGGAGTTTGTTTTGGCACCAAAATCAACGG
GACTTTCCAAAATGTCGTAACAACTCCGCCCCATTGACGCAAATGGGCGGTAGGCGTGTACGGTGGGAGG
TCTATATAAGCAGAGCTCTCTGGCTAACTAGAGAACCCACTGCTTACTGGCTTATCGAAATTAATACGAC
TCACTATAGGGAGACCCAAGCTGGCTAGCGTTTAAACTTAAGCTTAGCGGCCGCGCCACCATGAAGACGA
TCATCGCCCTGAGCTACATCTTCTGCCTGGTATTCGCCGACTACAAGGACGATGATGACGCCAGCATCGA
TATGTGGAATGCCACCCCCAGCGAAGAACCCGGATTTAATCTGACCTTGGCCGATTTGGATTGGGACGCG
AGTCCCGGCAATGATTCACTGGGCGATGAACTTCTGCAGCTTTTTCCCGCCCCTCTGCTTGCCGGAGTGA
CTGCAACCTGCGTGGCCTTGTTTGTTGTCGGAATTGCTGGAAACCTGCTTACGATGCTGGTAGTCTCTCG
ATTCCGGGAGCTCAGGACAACAACAAACCTGTATCTCTCCAGTATGGCCTTTTCTGACCTGCTGATTTTT
CTGTGTATGCCCCTCGACCTGGTGCGGTTGTGGCAATATCGCCCCTGGAACTTCGGAGACCTGCTTTGCA
AGCTCTTTCAGTTCGTGAGCGAGTCCTGTACCTATGCAACCGTGCTGACTATAACCGCCCTGAGTGTGGA
GCGATACTTCGCAATCTGTTTCCCCCTGAGAGCTAAGGTGGTCGTGACAAAAGGGCGCGTCAAGCTCGTG
ATCTTCGTAATCTGGGCCGTTGCTTTCTGCTCAGCTGGACCGATTTTCGTCCTGGTGGGAGTGGAACACG
AAAATGGAACCGATCCATGGGATACCAACGAGTGCAGGCCAACAGAGTTTGCCGTCAGGTCAGGGCTGCT
GACCGTCATGGTTTGGGTCTCCTCCATATTTTTCTTTCTCCCCGTGTTTTGCCTTACTGTGCTGTACAGC
TTGATAGGTAGGAAGCTGTGGAGAAGACGCCGAGGGGACGCCGTGGTTGGGGCAAGCCTCCGCGATCAGA
ATCACAAACAAACAGTCAAAATGTTGGCAGTCGTCGTGTTCGCCTTCATCTTGTGCTGGCTTCCGTTTCA
CGTAGGACGCTACTTGTTTTCTAAAAGTTTCGAGCCTGGAAGCCTGGAGATCGCTCAGATTTCCCAGTAT
TGCAACCTCGTGTCCTTTGTCCTGTTCTACCTTTCCGCAGCGATAAATCCTATCCTGTATAACATCATGA
GCAAGAAATACAGAGTCGCGGTCTTCCGACTGCTTGGTTTCGAGCCGTTCTCTCAACGGAAGCTTTCCAC
ACTTAAGGATGAATCCTCCCGAGCTTGGACGGAGAGTTCAATAAACACTATCGATACCGGTGGACGCACC
GGTGAATTCGATGAGGCCAGCACCACCGTGTCTAAGACCGAGACTTCTCAGGTGGCCCCTGCCTAATCTA
GAGGGCCCGTTTAAACCCGCTGATCAGCCTCGACTGTGCCTTCTAGTTGCCAGCCATCTGTTGTTTGCCC
CTCCCCCGTGCCTTCCTTGACCCTGGAAGGTGCCACTCCCACTGTCCTTTCCTAATAAAATGAGGAAATT
GCATCGCATTGTCTGAGTAGGTGTCATTCTATTCTGGGGGGTGGGGTGGGGCAGGACAGCAAGGGGGAGG
ATTGGGAAGACAATAGCAGGCATGCTGGGGATGCGGTGGGCTCTATGGCTTCTGAGGCGGAAAGAACCAG
CTGGGGCTCTAGGGGGTATCCCC
[124 nt withheld, positions 3314-3437]
C
[91 nt withheld, positions 3439-3529]
A
[49 nt withheld, positions 3531-3579]
CCTTTGACGTTGGAGTCCACGTTCTTT
[37 nt withheld, positions 3607-3643]
ACCCTATCTCGGTCTATTCTTTTGATTTATAAGGGATTTTGCCGATTTCGGCCTATTGGTTAAAAAATGA
GCTGATTTAACAAAAATTTAACGCGAATTAATTCTGTGGAATGTGTGTCAGTTAGGGTGTGGAAAGTCCC
CAGGCTCCCCAGCAGGCAGAAGTATGCAAAGCATGCATCTCAATTAGTCAGCAACCAGGTGTGGAAAGTC
CCCAGGCTCCCCAGCAGGCAGAAGTATGCAAAGCATGCATCTCAATTAGTCAGCAACCATAGTCCCGCCC
CTAACTCCGCCCATCCCGCCCCTAACTCCGCCCAGTTCCGCCCATTCTCCGCCCCATGGCTGACTAATTT
TTTTTATTTATGCAGAGGCCGAGGCCGCCTCTGCCTCTGAGCTATTCCAGAAGTAGTGAGGAGGCTTTTT
TGGAGGCCTAGGCTTTTGCAAAAAGCTCCCGGGAGCTTGTATATCCATTTTCGGATCTGATCAAGAGACA
GGATGAGGATCGTTTCGCATGATTGAACAAGATGGATTGCACGCAGGTTCTCCGGCCGCTTGGGTGGAGA
GGCTATTCGGCTATGACTGGGCACAACAGACAATCGGCTGCTCTGATGCCGCCGTGTTCCGGCTGTCAGC
GCAGGGGCGCCCGGTTCTTTTTGTCAAGACCGACCTGTCCGGTGCCCTGAATGAACTGCAGGACGAGGCA
GCGCGGCTATCGTGGCTGGCCACGACGGGCGTTCCTTGCGCAGCTGTGCTCGACGTTGTCACTGAAGCGG
GAAGGGACTGGCTGCTATTGGGCGAAGTGCCGGGGCAGGATCTCCTGTCATCTCACCTTGCTCCTGCCGA
GAAAGTATCCATCATGGCTGATGCAATGCGGCGGCTGCATACGCTTGATCCGGCTACCTGCCCATTCGAC
CACCAAGCGAAACATCGCATCGAGCGAGCACGTACTCGGATGGAAGCCGGTCTTGTCGATCAGGATGATC
TGGACGAAGAGCATCAGGGGCTCGCGCCAGCCGAACTGTTCGCCAGGCTCAAGGCGCGCATGCCCGACGG
CGAGGATCTCGTCGTGACCCATGGCGATGCCTGCTTGCCGAATATCATGGTGGAAAATGGCCGCTTTTCT
GGATTCATCGACTGTGGCCGGCTGGGTGTGGCGGACCGCTATCAGGACATAGCGTTGGCTACCCGTGATA
TTGCTGAAGAGCTTGGCGGCGAATGGGCTGACCGCTTCCTCGTGCTTTACGGTATCGCCGCTCCCGATTC
GCAGCGCATCGCCTTCTATCGCCTTCTTGACGAGTTCTTCTGAGCGGGACTCTGGGGTTCGAAATGACCG
ACCAAGCGACGCCCAACCTGCCATCACGAGATTTCGATTCCACCGCCGCCTTCTATGAAAGGTTGGGCTT
CGGAATCGTTTTCCGGGACGCCGGCTGGATGATCCTCCAGCGCGGGGATCTCATGCTGGAGTTCTTCGCC
CACCCCAACTTGTTTATTGCAGCTTATAATGGTTACAAATAAAGCAATAGCATCACAAATTTCACAAATA
AAGCATTTTTTTCACTGCATTCTAGTTGTGGTTTGTCCAAACTCATCAATGTATCTTATCATGTCTGTAT
ACCGTCGACCTCTAGCTAGAGCTTGGCGTAATCATGGTCATAGCTGTTTCCTGTGTGAAATTGTTATCCG
CTCACAATTCCACACAACATACGAGCCGGAAGCATAAAGTGTAAAGCCTGGGGTGCCTAATGAGTGAGCT
AACTCACATTAATTGCGTTGCGCTCACTGCCCGCTTTCCAGTCGGGAAACCTGTCGTGCCAGCTGCATTA
ATGAATCGGCCAACGCGCGGGGAGAGGCGGTTTGCGTATTGGGCGCTCTTCCGCTTCCTCGCTCACTGAC
TCGCTGCGCTCGGTCGTTCGGCTGCGGCGAGCGGTATCAGCTCACTCAAAGGCGGTAATACGGTTATCCA
CAGAATCAGGGGATAACGCAGGAAAGAACATGTGAGCAAAAGGCCAGCAAAAGGCCAGGAACCGTAAAAA
GGCCGCGTTGCTGGCGTTTTTCCATAGGCTCCGCCCCCCTGACGAGCATCACAAAAATCGACGCTCAAGT
CAGAGGTGGCGAAACCCGACAGGACTATAAAGATACCAGGCGTTTCCCCCTGGAAGCTCCCTCGTGCGCT
CTCCTGTTCCGACCCTGCCGCTTACCGGATACCTGTCCGCCTTTCTCCCTTCGGGAAGCGTGGCGCTTTC
TCATAGCTCACGCTGTAGGTATCTCAGTTCGGTGTAGGTCGTTCGCTCCAAGCTGGGCTGTGTGCACGAA
CCCCCCGTTCAGCCCGACCGCTGCGCCTTATCCGGTAACTATCGTCTTGAGTCCAACCCGGTAAGACACG
ACTTATCGCCACTGGCAGCAGCCACTGGTAACAGGATTAGCAGAGCGAGGTATGTAGGCGGTGCTACAGA
GTTCTTGAAGTGGTGGCCTAACTACGGCTACACTAGAAGAACGGTATTTGGTATCTGCGCTCTGCTGAAG
CCAGTTACCTTCGGAAAAAGAGTTGGTAGCTCTTGATCCGGCAAACAAACCACCGCTGGTAGCGGTGGTT
TTTTTGTTTGCAAGCAGCAGATTACGCGCAGAAAAAAAGGATCTCAAGAAGATCCTTTGATCTTTTCTAC
GGGGTCTGACGCTCAGTGGAACGAAAACTCACGTTAAGGGATTTTGGTCATGAGATTATCAAAAAGGATC
TTCACCTAGATCCTTTTAAATTAAAAATGAAGTTTTAAATCAATCTAAAGTATATATGAGTAAACTTGGT
CTGACAGTTACCAATGCTTAATCAGTGAGGCACCTATCTCAGCGATCTGTCTATTTCGTTCATCCATAGT
TGCCTGACTCCCCGTCGTGTAGATAACTACGATACGGGAGGGCTTACCATCTGGCCCCAGTGCTGCAATG
ATACCGCGAGACCCACGCTCACCGGCTCCAGATTTATCAGCAATAAACCAGCCAG
Features (pLannotate 1.2.2; 21 found; start..end, strand, type, name):
    674..778     -  promoter       AmpR promoter: bla
    837..889     -  misc_feature   bom (fragment): basis of mobility region from pBR322
   1044..1423    +  enhancer       CMV enhancer: human cytomegalovirus immediate early enhancer
   1424..1627    +  promoter       CMV promoter: human cytomegalovirus (CMV) immediate early promoter
   1623..1656    +  LTR            5' LTR (truncated) (fragment): truncated 5' long terminal repeat (LTR) from HIV-1
   1672..1690    +  promoter       T7 promoter: promoter for bacteriophage T7 RNA polymerase
   1789..1809    +  CDS            3xFLAG (fragment): three tandem FLAG® epitope tags
   1822..2919    +  CDS            GHSR: GHSR_HUMAN - Experimental evidence at protein level: Swiss-Prot protein existence level 1. Receptor for ghrelin, coupled to G-alpha-11 proteins. Stimulates growth hormone secretion. Binds also other growth hormone releasing peptides (GHRP) (e.g. Met-enkephalin and GHRP-6) as well as non-peptide, low molecular weight secretagogues (e.g. L-692,429, MK- 0677, adenosine). From Homo sapiens (Human).
   3044..3268    +  polyA_signal   bGH poly(A) signal: bovine growth hormone polyadenylation signal
   3272..3293    +  promoter       SV40 promoter (fragment): SV40 enhancer and early promoter
   3314..3742    +  rep_origin     f1 ori (sequence partly withheld): f1 bacteriophage origin of replication; arrow indicates direction of (+) strand synthesis
   3756..4085    +  promoter       SV40 promoter: SV40 enhancer and early promoter
   4152..4943    +  CDS            neo: KKA2_KLEPN - Also known as kan, nptII. Experimental evidence at protein level: Swiss-Prot protein existence level 1. Resistance to kanamycin, neomycin, paromomycin, ribostamycin, butirosin and gentamicin B. From Klebsiella pneumoniae.
   4967..5125    +  CDS            ble (fragment): BLE_KLEPN - Experimental evidence at protein level: Swiss-Prot protein existence level 1. Binding protein with a strong affinity to the bleomycin family of antibiotics. Binds to CL990; an antimitotic-antibiotic compound. From Klebsiella pneumoniae.
   5120..5241    +  polyA_signal   SV40 poly(A) signal: SV40 polyadenylation signal
   5314..5330    -  protein_bind   lac operator: The lac repressor binds to the lac operator to inhibit transcription in E. coli. This inhibition can be relieved by adding lactose or isopropyl-β-D-thiogalactopyranoside (IPTG). lac repressor encoded by lacI
   5338..5368    -  promoter       lac promoter: promoter for the E. coli lac operon
   5383..5404    -  protein_bind   CAP binding site: CAP binding activates transcription in the presence of cAMP. E. coli catabolite activator protein
   5417..5509    -  CDS            lacI (fragment): lac repressor; lacI; The lac repressor binds to the lac operator to inhibit transcription in E. coli. This inhibition can be relieved by adding lactose or isopropyl-β-D-thiogalactopyranoside (IPTG).
   5692..6280    -  rep_origin     ori: high-copy-number ColE1/pMB1/pBR322/pUC origin of replication
   6451..673     -  CDS            AmpR (across the origin): β-lactamase; bla; confers resistance to ampicillin, carbenicillin, and related antibiotics
