[The description below was written by a language model from this plasmid's Addgene catalogue record and pLannotate feature annotations shown in this document.]
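Description:
GHSR-DuET is a mammalian expression plasmid built on the pcDNA 3.1 (+) backbone that carries the human growth hormone secretagogue receptor (GHSR), the class A G protein-coupled receptor for ghrelin. It is maintained in E. coli as a high-copy plasmid through a ColE1/pUC-type origin and selected with ampicillin via the β-lactamase gene. An f1 origin is also present. For selection in mammalian cells, the backbone supplies a neomycin phosphotransferase gene driven by the SV40 enhancer/early promoter and terminated by an SV40 polyadenylation signal, which permits G418 selection of stable transfectants.

The receptor open reading frame, inserted by Gibson cloning, sits downstream of the human CMV immediate early enhancer and promoter and is followed by the bovine growth hormone polyadenylation signal. A T7 promoter lies between the CMV promoter and the insert, which also allows in vitro transcription. According to the catalogue entry, the "DuET" design adds a cleavable hemagglutinin signal peptide to promote membrane insertion, an N-terminal FLAG epitope and a C-terminal 1D4 epitope. The automated feature table detects the FLAG sequence just upstream of GHSR, labelling it as a fragment of 3xFLAG, but it does not annotate the signal peptide or the 1D4 tag. A few other short fragment hits (an HIV-1 LTR piece, ble, lacI and bom) appear to be annotation matches to backbone remnants rather than functional elements.

The two epitope tags give independent handles for capturing and detecting the full-length receptor. The construct is intended for GPCR expression in mammalian cells and for proteomics work, and the associated study concerns multiplexed selectivity screening of anti-GPCR antibodies.
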