Addgene plasmid #213251: GHSR-DuET
Purpose: The DuET construct encodes the named human GPCR engineered with a cleaved hemagglutinin signal peptide, a 5' FLAG and a 3' 1D4 epitope tag optimized for expression in mammalian cells and proteomics studies.
Depositing lab: Thomas Sakmar. Depositing organization: Rockefeller University. Publication: Multiplexed selectivity screening of anti-GPCR antibodies. Dahl L, Kotliar IB, Bendes A, Dodig-Crnkovic T, Fromm S, Elofsson A, Uhlen M, Sakmar TP, Schwenk JM. Sci Adv. 2023 May 3;9(18):eadf9297. doi: 10.1126/sciadv.adf9297. Epub 2023 May 3. PubMed 37134173.
Backbone
  Vector backbone: pcDNA 3.1 (+)
  Vector type: Mammalian Expression
Growth in bacteria
  Bacterial resistance: Ampicillin, 100 μg/mL
  Growth temperature: 37°C
  Growth strain: DH5alpha
  Copy number: High Copy
Gene/Insert
  Gene/Insert name: GHSR (alt name: Growth hormone secretagogue receptor)
  Species: H. sapiens (human)
  Entrez Gene: GHSR (a.k.a. GHDP, GHS-R1a, GHSR-1a)
  Promoter: CMV, T7
  Tag / fusion protein: FLAG (N terminal on insert); 1D4 (C terminal on insert)
  Cloning method: Gibson Cloning
Terms and licenses: Academic/Nonprofit Terms; Industry Terms: Not Available to Industry
Depositor comments: Class: A, Family: Ghrelin. Ensembl ID: ENSG00000121853, Uniprot ID: Q92847
How to cite: GHSR-DuET was a gift from Thomas Sakmar (Addgene plasmid # 213251 ; http://n2t.net/addgene:213251 ; RRID:Addgene_213251)
